Addgene plasmid #159931: pX330_gRNA_IG-DMR-1
Purpose: Specific gRNA against mouse IG-DMR cloned in the pX330 backbone (Addgene Number 42230). Deletion of IG-DMR in mouse ESC.
Depositing lab: Anton Wutz. Depositing organization: ETH Zurich (Swiss Federal Institute of Technology). Publication: Polyploidy of semi-cloned embryos generated from parthenogenetic haploid embryonic stem cells. Aizawa E, Dumeau CE, Freimann R, Di Minin G, Wutz A. PLoS One. 2020 Sep 10;15(9):e0233072. doi: 10.1371/journal.pone.0233072. eCollection 2020. PubMed 32911495.
Backbone
  Vector backbone: pX330-U6-Chimeric_BB-CBh-hSpCas9
  Backbone manufacturer: Addgene 42230
  Backbone size w/o insert (bp): 8506
  Vector type: Mammalian Expression, Mouse Targeting, CRISPR
Growth in bacteria
  Bacterial resistance: Ampicillin, 100 μg/mL
  Growth temperature: 37°C
  Growth strain: DH5alpha
  Copy number: High Copy
Gene/Insert
  Gene/Insert name: gRNA mouse IG-DMR (alt name: Gtl2-Dlk1 intergenic germline-derived differentially methylated region)
  gRNA/shRNA sequence: CGTACAGAGCTCCATGGCAC
  Species: M. musculus (mouse)
  GenBank ID: AC107681
  Promoter: U6, CBh
  Cloning method: Restriction Enzyme; 5′ cloning site BbsI (destroyed during cloning); 3′ cloning site BbsI (destroyed during cloning)
  Sequencing primers: 5′ GAGGGCCTATTTCCCATGATTCC; 3′ AAAAAAGCACCGACTCGGTGCC
Terms and licenses: Academic/Nonprofit Terms; Industry Terms: Not Available to Industry
How to cite: pX330_gRNA_IG-DMR-1 was a gift from Anton Wutz (Addgene plasmid # 159931 ; http://n2t.net/addgene:159931 ; RRID:Addgene_159931)
