[The description below was written by a language model from this plasmid's Addgene catalogue record and pLannotate feature annotations shown in this document.]
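Description:
pX330_gRNA_IG-DMR-1 is an all-in-one CRISPR/Cas9 plasmid for mammalian cells, built on the pX330-U6-Chimeric_BB-CBh-hSpCas9 backbone. It is propagated in E. coli as a high-copy plasmid through a ColE1/pUC-type origin and selected with ampicillin via the β-lactamase gene. An f1 phage origin and a single annotated AAV2 inverted terminal repeat are also present as backbone elements. The available sequence is flagged as a partial NGS result of about 8.45 kb, slightly shorter than the stated backbone size, so the feature table may not cover every base of the plasmid.

The construct carries two expression units. A human U6 RNA polymerase III promoter drives a single guide RNA, in which a 20-nucleotide spacer against the mouse IG-DMR (the Gtl2-Dlk1 intergenic germline-derived differentially methylated region, an imprinting control element) is fused to the Streptococcus pyogenes gRNA scaffold. The spacer was inserted between the backbone's BbsI sites, which were destroyed in cloning. Downstream, the CBh promoter, annotated here as a CMV enhancer, a chicken β-actin promoter fragment and a hybrid intron, drives S. pyogenes Cas9. The annotation splits the Cas9 coding region into adjoining N- and C-terminal portions that together form a continuous sequence, followed by a nucleoplasmin nuclear localization signal and a bovine growth hormone polyadenylation signal.

Transfection therefore supplies both nuclease and guide from one plasmid. The stated purpose is deletion of the IG-DMR in mouse embryonic stem cells. The "-1" in the name suggests it may be one of a set of guides, although the record does not describe any partner constructs.
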