Features (pLannotate 1.2.2; 18 found; start..end, strand, type, name):
      1..241     +  promoter       U6 promoter: RNA polymerase III promoter for human U6 snRNA
    270..345     +  misc_RNA       gRNA scaffold: guide RNA scaffold for the Streptococcus pyogenes CRISPR/Cas9 system
    352..395     +  misc_RNA       gRNA scaffold (fragment): guide RNA scaffold for the Streptococcus pyogenes CRISPR/Cas9 system
    442..727     +  enhancer       CMV enhancer: human cytomegalovirus immediate early enhancer; contains an 18-bp deletion relative to the standard CMV enhancer
    729..848     +  promoter       chicken β-actin promoter (fragment): contains a 21-bp deletion relative to the standard chicken β-actin promoter
    952..1179    +  intron         hybrid intron: hybrid between chicken β-actin (CBA) and minute virus of mice (MMV) introns (Gray et al., 2011)
   1317..2918    +  CDS            Cas9(N): N-terminal portion of Streptococcus pyogenes Cas9 (Zetsche et al., 2015)
   2919..5417    +  CDS            Cas9(C): C-terminal portion of Streptococcus pyogenes Cas9 (Zetsche et al., 2015)
   5418..5465    +  CDS            nucleoplasmin NLS: bipartite nuclear localization signal from nucleoplasmin
   5499..5610    +  polyA_signal   bGH poly(A) signal: bovine growth hormone polyadenylation signal
   5715..5855    +  repeat_region  AAV2 ITR: inverted terminal repeat of adeno-associated virus serotype 2 inverted
   5860..5911    -  misc_feature   bom (fragment): basis of mobility region from pBR322
   5930..6385    +  rep_origin     f1 ori (sequence partly withheld): f1 bacteriophage origin of replication; arrow indicates direction of (+) strand synthesis
   6386..6435    -  misc_feature   bom (fragment): basis of mobility region from pBR322
   6537..6572    -  CDS            rop (fragment): Rop protein, which maintains plasmids at low copy number; rop
   6667..6771    +  promoter       AmpR promoter: bla
   6772..7632    +  CDS            AmpR: β-lactamase; bla; confers resistance to ampicillin, carbenicillin, and related antibiotics
   7803..8391    +  rep_origin     ori: high-copy-number ColE1/pMB1/pBR322/pUC origin of replication
>Addgene plasmid #159931 | pX330_gRNA_IG-DMR-1 | addgene full sequence | sequence record 317434 | Addgene Partial NGS Result
GAGGGCCTATTTCCCATGATTCCTTCATATTTGCATATACGATACAAGGCTGTTAGAGAGATAATTGGAA
TTAATTTGACTGTAAACACAAAGATATTAGTACAAAATACGTGACGTAGAAAGTAATAATTTCTTGGGTA
GTTTGCAGTTTTAAAATTATGTTTTAAAATGGACTATCATATGCTTACCGTAACTTGAAAGTATTTCGAT
TTCTTGGCTTTATATATCTTGTGGAAAGGACGAAACACCCGTACAGAGCTCCATGGCACGTTTTAGAGCT
AGAAATAGCAAGTTAAAATAAGGCTAGTCCGTTATCAACTTGAAAAAGTGGCACCGAGTCGGTGCTTTTT
TGTTTTAGAGCTAGAAATAGCAAGTTAAAATAAGGCTAGTCCGTTTTTAGCGCGTGCGCCAATTCTGCAG
ACAAATGGCTCTAGAGGTACCCGTTACATAACTTACGGTAAATGGCCCGCCTGGCTGACCGCCCAACGAC
CCCCGCCCATTGACGTCAATAGTAACGCCAATAGGGACTTTCCATTGACGTCAATGGGTGGAGTATTTAC
GGTAAACTGCCCACTTGGCAGTACATCAAGTGTATCATATGCCAAGTACGCCCCCTATTGACGTCAATGA
CGGTAAATGGCCCGCCTGGCATTGTGCCCAGTACATGACCTTATGGGACTTTCCTACTTGGCAGTACATC
TACGTATTAGTCATCGCTATTACCATGGTCGAGGTGAGCCCCACGTTCTGCTTCACTCTCCCCATCTCCC
CCCCCTCCCCACCCCCAATTTTGTATTTATTTATTTTTTAATTATTTTGTGCAGCGATGGGGGCGGGGGG
GGGGGGGGAGGTGCGGCGGCAGCCAATCAGAGCGGCGCGCTCCGAAAGTTTCCTTTTATGGCGAGGCGGC
GGCGGCGGCGGCCCTATAAAAAGCGAAGCGCGCGGCGGGCGGGAGTCGCTGCGCGCTGCCTTCGCCCCGT
GCCCCGCTCCGCCGCCGCCTCGCGCCGCCCGCCCCGGCTCTGACTGACCGCGTTACTCCCACAGGTGAGC
GGGCGGGACGGCCCTTCTCCTCCGGGCTGTAATTAGCTGAGCAAGAGGTAAGGGTTTAAGGGATGGTTGG
TTGGTGGGGTATTAATGTTTAATTACCTGGAGCACCTGCCTGAAATCACTTTTTTTCAGGTTGGACCGGT
GCCACCATGGACTATAAGGACCACGACGGAGACTACAAGGATCATGATATTGATTACAAAGACGATGACG
ATAAGATGGCCCCAAAGAAGAAGCGGAAGGTCGGTATCCACGGAGTCCCAGCAGCCGACAAGAAGTACAG
CATCGGCCTGGACATCGGCACCAACTCTGTGGGCTGGGCCGTGATCACCGACGAGTACAAGGTGCCCAGC
AAGAAATTCAAGGTGCTGGGCAACACCGACCGGCACAGCATCAAGAAGAACCTGATCGGAGCCCTGCTGT
TCGACAGCGGCGAAACAGCCGAGGCCACCCGGCTGAAGAGAACCGCCAGAAGAAGATACACCAGACGGAA
GAACCGGATCTGCTATCTGCAAGAGATCTTCAGCAACGAGATGGCCAAGGTGGACGACAGCTTCTTCCAC
AGACTGGAAGAGTCCTTCCTGGTGGAAGAGGATAAGAAGCACGAGCGGCACCCCATCTTCGGCAACATCG
TGGACGAGGTGGCCTACCACGAGAAGTACCCCACCATCTACCACCTGAGAAAGAAACTGGTGGACAGCAC
CGACAAGGCCGACCTGCGGCTGATCTATCTGGCCCTGGCCCACATGATCAAGTTCCGGGGCCACTTCCTG
ATCGAGGGCGACCTGAACCCCGACAACAGCGACGTGGACAAGCTGTTCATCCAGCTGGTGCAGACCTACA
ACCAGCTGTTCGAGGAAAACCCCATCAACGCCAGCGGCGTGGACGCCAAGGCCATCCTGTCTGCCAGACT
GAGCAAGAGCAGACGGCTGGAAAATCTGATCGCCCAGCTGCCCGGCGAGAAGAAGAATGGCCTGTTCGGA
AACCTGATTGCCCTGAGCCTGGGCCTGACCCCCAACTTCAAGAGCAACTTCGACCTGGCCGAGGATGCCA
AACTGCAGCTGAGCAAGGACACCTACGACGACGACCTGGACAACCTGCTGGCCCAGATCGGCGACCAGTA
CGCCGACCTGTTTCTGGCCGCCAAGAACCTGTCCGACGCCATCCTGCTGAGCGACATCCTGAGAGTGAAC
ACCGAGATCACCAAGGCCCCCCTGAGCGCCTCTATGATCAAGAGATACGACGAGCACCACCAGGACCTGA
CCCTGCTGAAAGCTCTCGTGCGGCAGCAGCTGCCTGAGAAGTACAAAGAGATTTTCTTCGACCAGAGCAA
GAACGGCTACGCCGGCTACATTGACGGCGGAGCCAGCCAGGAAGAGTTCTACAAGTTCATCAAGCCCATC
CTGGAAAAGATGGACGGCACCGAGGAACTGCTCGTGAAGCTGAACAGAGAGGACCTGCTGCGGAAGCAGC
GGACCTTCGACAACGGCAGCATCCCCCACCAGATCCACCTGGGAGAGCTGCACGCCATTCTGCGGCGGCA
GGAAGATTTTTACCCATTCCTGAAGGACAACCGGGAAAAGATCGAGAAGATCCTGACCTTCCGCATCCCC
TACTACGTGGGCCCTCTGGCCAGGGGAAACAGCAGATTCGCCTGGATGACCAGAAAGAGCGAGGAAACCA
TCACCCCCTGGAACTTCGAGGAAGTGGTGGACAAGGGCGCTTCCGCCCAGAGCTTCATCGAGCGGATGAC
CAACTTCGATAAGAACCTGCCCAACGAGAAGGTGCTGCCCAAGCACAGCCTGCTGTACGAGTACTTCACC
GTGTATAACGAGCTGACCAAAGTGAAATACGTGACCGAGGGAATGAGAAAGCCCGCCTTCCTGAGCGGCG
AGCAGAAAAAGGCCATCGTGGACCTGCTGTTCAAGACCAACCGGAAAGTGACCGTGAAGCAGCTGAAAGA
GGACTACTTCAAGAAAATCGAGTGCTTCGACTCCGTGGAAATCTCCGGCGTGGAAGATCGGTTCAACGCC
TCCCTGGGCACATACCACGATCTGCTGAAAATTATCAAGGACAAGGACTTCCTGGACAATGAGGAAAACG
AGGACATTCTGGAAGATATCGTGCTGACCCTGACACTGTTTGAGGACAGAGAGATGATCGAGGAACGGCT
GAAAACCTATGCCCACCTGTTCGACGACAAAGTGATGAAGCAGCTGAAGCGGCGGAGATACACCGGCTGG
GGCAGGCTGAGCCGGAAGCTGATCAACGGCATCCGGGACAAGCAGTCCGGCAAGACAATCCTGGATTTCC
TGAAGTCCGACGGCTTCGCCAACAGAAACTTCATGCAGCTGATCCACGACGACAGCCTGACCTTTAAAGA
GGACATCCAGAAAGCCCAGGTGTCCGGCCAGGGCGATAGCCTGCACGAGCACATTGCCAATCTGGCCGGC
AGCCCCGCCATTAAGAAGGGCATCCTGCAGACAGTGAAGGTGGTGGACGAGCTCGTGAAAGTGATGGGCC
GGCACAAGCCCGAGAACATCGTGATCGAAATGGCCAGAGAGAACCAGACCACCCAGAAGGGACAGAAGAA
CAGCCGCGAGAGAATGAAGCGGATCGAAGAGGGCATCAAAGAGCTGGGCAGCCAGATCCTGAAAGAACAC
CCCGTGGAAAACACCCAGCTGCAGAACGAGAAGCTGTACCTGTACTACCTGCAGAATGGGCGGGATATGT
ACGTGGACCAGGAACTGGACATCAACCGGCTGTCCGACTACGATGTGGACCATATCGTGCCTCAGAGCTT
TCTGAAGGACGACTCCATCGACAACAAGGTGCTGACCAGAAGCGACAAGAACCGGGGCAAGAGCGACAAC
GTGCCCTCCGAAGAGGTCGTGAAGAAGATGAAGAACTACTGGCGGCAGCTGCTGAACGCCAAGCTGATTA
CCCAGAGAAAGTTCGACAATCTGACCAAGGCCGAGAGAGGCGGCCTGAGCGAACTGGATAAGGCCGGCTT
CATCAAGAGACAGCTGGTGGAAACCCGGCAGATCACAAAGCACGTGGCACAGATCCTGGACTCCCGGATG
AACACTAAGTACGACGAGAATGACAAGCTGATCCGGGAAGTGAAAGTGATCACCCTGAAGTCCAAGCTGG
TGTCCGATTTCCGGAAGGATTTCCAGTTTTACAAAGTGCGCGAGATCAACAACTACCACCACGCCCACGA
CGCCTACCTGAACGCCGTCGTGGGAACCGCCCTGATCAAAAAGTACCCTAAGCTGGAAAGCGAGTTCGTG
TACGGCGACTACAAGGTGTACGACGTGCGGAAGATGATCGCCAAGAGCGAGCAGGAAATCGGCAAGGCTA
CCGCCAAGTACTTCTTCTACAGCAACATCATGAACTTTTTCAAGACCGAGATTACCCTGGCCAACGGCGA
GATCCGGAAGCGGCCTCTGATCGAGACAAACGGCGAAACCGGGGAGATCGTGTGGGATAAGGGCCGGGAT
TTTGCCACCGTGCGGAAAGTGCTGAGCATGCCCCAAGTGAATATCGTGAAAAAGACCGAGGTGCAGACAG
GCGGCTTCAGCAAAGAGTCTATCCTGCCCAAGAGGAACAGCGATAAGCTGATCGCCAGAAAGAAGGACTG
GGACCCTAAGAAGTACGGCGGCTTCGACAGCCCCACCGTGGCCTATTCTGTGCTGGTGGTGGCCAAAGTG
GAAAAGGGCAAGTCCAAGAAACTGAAGAGTGTGAAAGAGCTGCTGGGGATCACCATCATGGAAAGAAGCA
GCTTCGAGAAGAATCCCATCGACTTTCTGGAAGCCAAGGGCTACAAAGAAGTGAAAAAGGACCTGATCAT
CAAGCTGCCTAAGTACTCCCTGTTCGAGCTGGAAAACGGCCGGAAGAGAATGCTGGCCTCTGCCGGCGAA
CTGCAGAAGGGAAACGAACTGGCCCTGCCCTCCAAATATGTGAACTTCCTGTACCTGGCCAGCCACTATG
AGAAGCTGAAGGGCTCCCCCGAGGATAATGAGCAGAAACAGCTGTTTGTGGAACAGCACAAGCACTACCT
GGACGAGATCATCGAGCAGATCAGCGAGTTCTCCAAGAGAGTGATCCTGGCCGACGCTAATCTGGACAAA
GTGCTGTCCGCCTACAACAAGCACCGGGATAAGCCCATCAGAGAGCAGGCCGAGAATATCATCCACCTGT
TTACCCTGACCAATCTGGGAGCCCCTGCCGCCTTCAAGTACTTTGACACCACCATCGACCGGAAGAGGTA
CACCAGCACCAAAGAGGTGCTGGACGCCACCCTGATCCACCAGAGCATCACCGGCCTGTACGAGACACGG
ATCGACCTGTCTCAGCTGGGAGGCGACAAAAGGCCGGCGGCCACGAAAAAGGCCGGCCAGGCAAAAAAGA
AAAAGTAAGAATTCCTAGAGCTCGCTGATCAGCCTCGACTGTGCCTTCTAGTTGCCAGCCATCTGTTGTT
TGCCCCTCCCCCGTGCCTTCCTTGACCCTGGAAGGTGCCACTCCCACTGTCCTTTCCTAATAAAATGAGG
AAATTGCATCGCATTGTCTGAGTAGGTGTCATTCTATTCTGGGGGGTGGGGTGGGGCAGGACAGCAAGGG
GGAGGATTGGGAAGAGAATAGCAGGCATGCTGGGGAGCGGCCGCAGGAACCCCTAGTGATGGAGTTGGCC
ACTCCCTCTCTGCGCGCTCGCTCGCTCACTGAGGCCGGGCGACCAAAGGTCGCCCGACGCCCGGGCTTTG
CCCGGGCGGCCTCAGTGAGCGAGCGAGCGCGCAGCTGCCTGCAGGGGCGCCTGATGCGGTATTTTCTCCT
TACGCATCTGTGCGGTATTTCACACCGCATA
[95 nt withheld, positions 5912-6006]
T
[46 nt withheld, positions 6008-6053]
C
[141 nt withheld, positions 6055-6195]
CCTTTGACGTTGGAGTCCACGTTCTTT
[37 nt withheld, positions 6223-6259]
ACTCTATCTCGGGCTATTCTTTTGATTTATAAGGGATTTTGCCGATTTCGGTCTATTGGTTAAAAAATGA
GCTGATTTAACAAAAATTTAACGCGAATTTTAACAAAATATTAACGTTTACAATTTTATGGTGCACTCTC
AGTACAATCTGCTCTGATGCCGCATAGTTAAGCCAGCCCCGACACCCGCCAACACCCGCTGACGCGCCCT
GACGGGCTTGTCTGCTCCCGGCATCCGCTTACAGACAAGCTGTGACCGTCTCCGGGAGCTGCATGTGTCA
GAGGTTTTCACCGTCATCACCGAAACGCGCGAGACGAAAGGGCCTCGTGATACGCCTATTTTTATAGGTT
AATGTCATGATAATAATGGTTTCTTAGACGTCAGGTGGCACTTTTCGGGGAAATGTGCGCGGAACCCCTA
TTTGTTTATTTTTCTAAATACATTCAAATATGTATCCGCTCATGAGACAATAACCCTGATAAATGCTTCA
ATAATATTGAAAAAGGAAGAGTATGAGTATTCAACATTTCCGTGTCGCCCTTATTCCCTTTTTTGCGGCA
TTTTGCCTTCCTGTTTTTGCTCACCCAGAAACGCTGGTGAAAGTAAAAGATGCTGAAGATCAGTTGGGTG
CACGAGTGGGTTACATCGAACTGGATCTCAACAGCGGTAAGATCCTTGAGAGTTTTCGCCCCGAAGAACG
TTTTCCAATGATGAGCACTTTTAAAGTTCTGCTATGTGGCGCGGTATTATCCCGTATTGACGCCGGGCAA
GAGCAACTCGGTCGCCGCATACACTATTCTCAGAATGACTTGGTTGAGTACTCACCAGTCACAGAAAAGC
ATCTTACGGATGGCATGACAGTAAGAGAATTATGCAGTGCTGCCATAACCATGAGTGATAACACTGCGGC
CAACTTACTTCTGACAACGATCGGAGGACCGAAGGAGCTAACCGCTTTTTTGCACAACATGGGGGATCAT
GTAACTCGCCTTGATCGTTGGGAACCGGAGCTGAATGAAGCCATACCAAACGACGAGCGTGACACCACGA
TGCCTGTAGCAATGGCAACAACGTTGCGCAAACTATTAACTGGCGAACTACTTACTCTAGCTTCCCGGCA
ACAATTAATAGACTGGATGGAGGCGGATAAAGTTGCAGGACCACTTCTGCGCTCGGCCCTTCCGGCTGGC
TGGTTTATTGCTGATAAATCTGGAGCCGGTGAGCGTGGAAGCCGCGGTATCATTGCAGCACTGGGGCCAG
ATGGTAAGCCCTCCCGTATCGTAGTTATCTACACGACGGGGAGTCAGGCAACTATGGATGAACGAAATAG
ACAGATCGCTGAGATAGGTGCCTCACTGATTAAGCATTGGTAACTGTCAGACCAAGTTTACTCATATATA
CTTTAGATTGATTTAAAACTTCATTTTTAATTTAAAAGGATCTAGGTGAAGATCCTTTTTGATAATCTCA
TGACCAAAATCCCTTAACGTGAGTTTTCGTTCCACTGAGCGTCAGACCCCGTAGAAAAGATCAAAGGATC
TTCTTGAGATCCTTTTTTTCTGCGCGTAATCTGCTGCTTGCAAACAAAAAAACCACCGCTACCAGCGGTG
GTTTGTTTGCCGGATCAAGAGCTACCAACTCTTTTTCCGAAGGTAACTGGCTTCAGCAGAGCGCAGATAC
CAAATACTGTTCTTCTAGTGTAGCCGTAGTTAGGCCACCACTTCAAGAACTCTGTAGCACCGCCTACATA
CCTCGCTCTGCTAATCCTGTTACCAGTGGCTGCTGCCAGTGGCGATAAGTCGTGTCTTACCGGGTTGGAC
TCAAGACGATAGTTACCGGATAAGGCGCAGCGGTCGGGCTGAACGGGGGGTTCGTGCACACAGCCCAGCT
TGGAGCGAACGACCTACACCGAACTGAGATACCTACAGCGTGAGCTATGAGAAAGCGCCACGCTTCCCGA
AGGGAGAAAGGCGGACAGGTATCCGGTAAGCGGCAGGGTCGGAACAGGAGAGCGCACGAGGGAGCTTCCA
GGGGGAAACGCCTGGTATCTTTATAGTCCTGTCGGGTTTCGCCACCTCTGACTTGAGCGTCGATTTTTGT
GATGCTCGTCAGGGGGGCGGAGCCTATGGAAAAACGCCAGCAACGCGGCCTTTTTACGGTTCCTGGCCTT
TTGCTGGCCTTTTGCTCACATGT
