>Addgene plasmid #159931 | pX330_gRNA_IG-DMR-1 | depositor partial sequence | sequence record 309473 | U6-Fwd primer was used for sequencing
TTAGAGAGATAATTGGAATTAATTTGACTGTAAACACAAAGATATTAGTACAAAATACGTGACGTAGAAA
GTAATAATTTCTTGGGTAGTTTGCAGTTTTAAAATTATGTTTTAAAATGGACTATCATATGCTTACCGTA
ACTTGAAAGTATTTCGATTTCTTGGCTTTATATATCTTGTGGAAAGGACGAAACACCCGTACAGAGCTCC
ATGGCACGTTTTAGAGCTAGAAATAGCAAGTTAAAATAAGGCTAGTCCGTTATCAACTTGAAAAAGTGGC
ACCGAGTCGGTGCTTTTTTGTTTTAGAGCTAGAAATAGCAAGTTAAAATAAGGCTAGTCCGTTTTTAGCG
CGTGCGCCAATTCTGCAGACAAATGGCTCTAGAGGTACCCGTTACATAACTTACGGTAAATGGCCCGCCT
GGCTGACCGCCCAACGACCCCCGCCCATTGACGTCAATAGTAACGCCAATAGGGACTTTCCATTGACGTC
AATGGGTGGAGTATTTACGGTAAACTGCCCACTTGGCAGTACATCAAGTGTATCATATGCCAAGTACGCC
CCCTATTGACGTCAATGACGGTAAATGGCCCGCCTGGCATTGTGCCCAGTACATGACCTTATGGGACTTT
CCTACTTGGCAGTACATCTACGTATTAGTCATCGCTATTACCATGGTCGAGGTGAGCCCCACGTTCTGCT
TCACTCTCCCCATCTCCCCCCCCTCCCCACCCCCAATTTTGTATTTATTTATTTTTTAATTAT
